>Addgene plasmid #197179 | pCytERM-BDFP1.6-N1 | addgene full sequence | sequence record 386473 | Addgene NGS Result
TAGTTATTAATAGTAATCAATTACGGGGTCATTAGTTCATAGCCCATATATGGAGTTCCGCGTTACATAA
CTTACGGTAAATGGCCCGCCTGGCTGACCGCCCAACGACCCCCGCCCATTGACGTCAATAATGACGTATG
TTCCCATAGTAACGCCAATAGGGACTTTCCATTGACGTCAATGGGTGGAGTATTTACGGTAAACTGCCCA
CTTGGCAGTACATCAAGTGTATCATATGCCAAGTACGCCCCCTATTGACGTCAATGACGGTAAATGGCCC
GCCTGGCATTATGCCCAGTACATGACCTTATGGGACTTTCCTACTTGGCAGTACATCTACGTATTAGTCA
TCGCTATTACCATGGTGATGCGGTTTTGGCAGTACATCAATGGGCGTGGATAGCGGTTTGACTCACGGGG
ATTTCCAAGTCTCCACCCCATTGACGTCAATGGGAGTTTGTTTTGGCACCAAAATCAACGGGACTTTCCA
AAATGTCGTAACAACTCCGCCCCATTGACGCAAATGGGCGGTAGGCGTGTACGGTGGGAGGTCTATATAA
GCAGAGCTGGTTTAGTGAACCGTCAGATCCGCTAGCGCTACCGGACTCAGATCTATGGACCCTGTGGTGG
TGCTGGGGCTCTGTCTCTCCTGTTTGCTTCTCCTTTCACTCTGGAAACAGAGCTATGGGGGAGGGAAGCT
TCGAATTCTGCAGTCGACGGTACCGCGGGCCCGGGATCCACCGGTCGCCACCATGGCCAATCGCGAGGTT
GTTGAGACCCTGAAGGAGCTCCTGGCTGACGGGGAGAAGAGAGTGCAGGTGGCTGGAGTGATTGGGACTA
ACGCTGCCGAAGTTGTCAAGACCGCCGTGTCACTTCTGTTTCAGGAGTACCCAGAGTTGGTGTCCCCTGG
CGGGTGTGCCTATACAACAAGGCGCTACAACATGTGTGTGAGGGACATGAACTACTTCCTCAGGATGTGT
AGCTACGCCATCGTGGCCGGGGGCGCCAGCGTCTTGGATGGAAGGATGCTGGCCGGGTTCCGGGATACAT
TCAACTCCCTCGGCATCCCTCTGTGCCCCGCTGCCCGGGGCATCCAACTGATGAAGAAGATCGTCAAAGA
GAAACTGGCGACAGCCGGCATGACTAACATTGCATTTGTCGATGAGCCCTTTGACTACATCGCCCGTGTG
ATTAGCGAAACGGAAATTTAAGCGGCCGCGACTCTAGATCATAATCAGCCATACCACATTTGTAGAGGTT
TTACTTGCTTTAAAAAACCTCCCACACCTCCCCCTGAACCTGAAACATAAAATGAATGCAATTGTTGTTG
TTAACTTGTTTATTGCAGCTTATAATGGTTACAAATAAAGCAATAGCATCACAAATTTCACAAATAAAGC
ATTTTTTTCACTGCATTCTAGTTGTGGTTTGTCCAAACTCATCAATGTATCTTAAGGCGTAAATTGTAAG
CGTTAATATTTTGTTAAAATTCGCGTTAAATTTTTGTTAAATCAGCTCATTTTTTAACCAATAGGCCGAA
ATCGGCAAAATCCCTTATAAATCAAAAGAATAGACCGAGATAGGGT
[37 nt withheld, positions 1587-1623]
AAAGAACGTGGACTCCAACGTCAAAGG
[49 nt withheld, positions 1651-1699]
T
[91 nt withheld, positions 1701-1791]
G
[124 nt withheld, positions 1793-1916]
CAGGTGGCACTTTTCGGGGAAATGTGCGCGGAACCCCTATTTGTTTATTTTTCTAAATACATTCAAATAT
GTATCCGCTCATGAGACAATAACCCTGATAAATGCTTCAATAATATTGAAAAAGGAAGAGTCCTGAGGCG
GAAAGAACCAGCTGTGGAATGTGTGTCAGTTAGGGTGTGGAAAGTCCCCAGGCTCCCCAGCAGGCAGAAG
TATGCAAAGCATGCATCTCAATTAGTCAGCAACCAGGTGTGGAAAGTCCCCAGGCTCCCCAGCAGGCAGA
AGTATGCAAAGCATGCATCTCAATTAGTCAGCAACCATAGTCCCGCCCCTAACTCCGCCCATCCCGCCCC
TAACTCCGCCCAGTTCCGCCCATTCTCCGCCCCATGGCTGACTAATTTTTTTTATTTATGCAGAGGCCGA
GGCCGCCTCGGCCTCTGAGCTATTCCAGAAGTAGTGAGGAGGCTTTTTTGGAGGCCTAGGCTTTTGCAAA
GATCGATCAAGAGACAGGATGAGGATCGTTTCGCATGATTGAACAAGATGGATTGCACGCAGGTTCTCCG
GCCGCTTGGGTGGAGAGGCTATTCGGCTATGACTGGGCACAACAGACAATCGGCTGCTCTGATGCCGCCG
TGTTCCGGCTGTCAGCGCAGGGGCGCCCGGTTCTTTTTGTCAAGACCGACCTGTCCGGTGCCCTGAATGA
ACTGCAAGACGAGGCAGCGCGGCTATCGTGGCTGGCCACGACGGGCGTTCCTTGCGCAGCTGTGCTCGAC
GTTGTCACTGAAGCGGGAAGGGACTGGCTGCTATTGGGCGAAGTGCCGGGGCAGGATCTCCTGTCATCTC
ACCTTGCTCCTGCCGAGAAAGTATCCATCATGGCTGATGCAATGCGGCGGCTGCATACGCTTGATCCGGC
TACCTGCCCATTCGACCACCAAGCGAAACATCGCATCGAGCGAGCACGTACTCGGATGGAAGCCGGTCTT
GTCGATCAGGATGATCTGGACGAAGAGCATCAGGGGCTCGCGCCAGCCGAACTGTTCGCCAGGCTCAAGG
CGAGCATGCCCGACGGCGAGGATCTCGTCGTGACCCATGGCGATGCCTGCTTGCCGAATATCATGGTGGA
AAATGGCCGCTTTTCTGGATTCATCGACTGTGGCCGGCTGGGTGTGGCGGACCGCTATCAGGACATAGCG
TTGGCTACCCGTGATATTGCTGAAGAGCTTGGCGGCGAATGGGCTGACCGCTTCCTCGTGCTTTACGGTA
TCGCCGCTCCCGATTCGCAGCGCATCGCCTTCTATCGCCTTCTTGACGAGTTCTTCTGAGCGGGACTCTG
GGGTTCGAAATGACCGACCAAGCGACGCCCAACCTGCCATCACGAGATTTCGATTCCACCGCCGCCTTCT
ATGAAAGGTTGGGCTTCGGAATCGTTTTCCGGGACGCCGGCTGGATGATCCTCCAGCGCGGGGATCTCAT
GCTGGAGTTCTTCGCCCACCCTAGGGGGAGGCTAACTGAAACACGGAAGGAGACAATACCGGAAGGAACC
CGCGCTATGACGGCAATAAAAAGACAGAATAAAACGCACGGTGTTGGGTCGTTTGTTCATAAACGCGGGG
TTCGGTCCCAGGGCTGGCACTCTGTCGATACCCCACCGAGACCCCATTGGGGCCAATACGCCCGCGTTTC
TTCCTTTTCCCCACCCCACCCCCCAAGTTCGGGTGAAGGCCCAGGGCTCGCAGCCAACGTCGGGGCGGCA
GGCCCTGCCATAGCCTCAGGTTACTCATATATACTTTAGATTGATTTAAAACTTCATTTTTAATTTAAAA
GGATCTAGGTGAAGATCCTTTTTGATAATCTCATGACCAAAATCCCTTAACGTGAGTTTTCGTTCCACTG
AGCGTCAGACCCCGTAGAAAAGATCAAAGGATCTTCTTGAGATCCTTTTTTTCTGCGCGTAATCTGCTGC
TTGCAAACAAAAAAACCACCGCTACCAGCGGTGGTTTGTTTGCCGGATCAAGAGCTACCAACTCTTTTTC
CGAAGGTAACTGGCTTCAGCAGAGCGCAGATACCAAATACTGTTCTTCTAGTGTAGCCGTAGTTAGGCCA
CCACTTCAAGAACTCTGTAGCACCGCCTACATACCTCGCTCTGCTAATCCTGTTACCAGTGGCTGCTGCC
AGTGGCGATAAGTCGTGTCTTACCGGGTTGGACTCAAGACGATAGTTACCGGATAAGGCGCAGCGGTCGG
GCTGAACGGGGGGTTCGTGCACACAGCCCAGCTTGGAGCGAACGACCTACACCGAACTGAGATACCTACA
GCGTGAGCTATGAGAAAGCGCCACGCTTCCCGAAGGGAGAAAGGCGGACAGGTATCCGGTAAGCGGCAGG
GTCGGAACAGGAGAGCGCACGAGGGAGCTTCCAGGGGGAAACGCCTGGTATCTTTATAGTCCTGTCGGGT
TTCGCCACCTCTGACTTGAGCGTCGATTTTTGTGATGCTCGTCAGGGGGGCGGAGCCTATGGAAAAACGC
CAGCAACGCGGCCTTTTTACGGTTCCTGGCCTTTTGCTGGCCTTTTGCTCACATGTTCTTTCCTGCGTTA
TCCCCTGATTCTGTGGATAACCGTATTACCGCCATGCAT
Features (pLannotate 1.2.2; 16 found; start..end, strand, type, name):
     61..364     +  enhancer       CMV enhancer: human cytomegalovirus immediate early enhancer
    365..568     +  promoter       CMV promoter: human cytomegalovirus (CMV) immediate early promoter
    591..614     +  misc_feature   MCS (fragment): multiple cloning site
    615..701     +  CDS            CYP2C1 (fragment): CP2C1_RABIT - Experimental evidence at protein level: Swiss-Prot protein existence level 1. Cytochromes P450 are a group of heme-thiolate monooxygenases. In liver microsomes, this enzyme is involved in an NADPH-dependent electron transport pathway. It oxidizes a variety of structurally unrelated compounds, including steroids, fatty acids, and xenobiotics. From Oryctolagus cuniculus (Rabbit).
    696..739     +  misc_feature   MCS (fragment): multiple cloning site
    753..1208    +  CDS            BDFP1.6: BDFP1.6 is a basic (constitutively fluorescent) near ir fluorescent protein published in 2018, derived from Chroococcidiopsis. It requires the cofactor biliverdin for fluorescence.
   1227..1310    +  CDS            large T antigen (fragment): large T antigen from SV40 (simian virus 40)
   1333..1454    +  polyA_signal   SV40 poly(A) signal: SV40 polyadenylation signal
   1488..1916    -  rep_origin     f1 ori (sequence partly withheld): f1 bacteriophage origin of replication; arrow indicates direction of (+) strand synthesis
   1943..2047    +  promoter       AmpR promoter: bla
   2049..2406    +  promoter       SV40 promoter: SV40 enhancer and early promoter
   2441..3235    +  CDS            NeoR/KanR: aminoglycoside phosphotransferase from Tn5; aph(3')-II (or nptII); confers resistance to neomycin, kanamycin, and G418 (Geneticin®)
   3256..3408    +  CDS            ble (fragment): BLE_KLEPN - Experimental evidence at protein level: Swiss-Prot protein existence level 1. Binding protein with a strong affinity to the bleomycin family of antibiotics. Binds to CL990; an antimitotic-antibiotic compound. From Klebsiella pneumoniae.
   3467..3514    +  polyA_signal   HSV TK poly(A) signal: herpes simplex virus thymidine kinase polyadenylation signal (Cole and Stacy, 1985)
   3605..3621    -  polyA_signal   bGH poly(A) signal (fragment): bovine growth hormone polyadenylation signal
   3843..4431    +  rep_origin     ori: high-copy-number ColE1/pMB1/pBR322/pUC origin of replication
