[The description below was written by a language model from this plasmid's Addgene catalogue record and pLannotate feature annotations shown in this document.]
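Description:
pCytERM-BDFP1.6-N1 is a 4,545-nt mammalian expression plasmid built on a pN1-type backbone. It is propagated in bacteria from a high-copy ColE1/pUC origin under kanamycin selection. The single NeoR/KanR (Tn5 aminoglycoside phosphotransferase) gene is driven by tandem promoters: a bacterial bla promoter for kanamycin resistance in E. coli, and the SV40 enhancer/early promoter, paired with an HSV TK polyadenylation signal, which would allow G418 selection of transfected mammalian cells. An f1 phage origin is also present. The short annotated fragments of ble, a bGH poly(A) signal and SV40 large T antigen appear to be backbone remnants or partial matches rather than functional elements.

The payload is a single fusion open reading frame under the human CMV immediate-early enhancer and promoter, terminated by the SV40 poly(A) signal. At the N-terminus sits CytERM, annotated as a short fragment of a cytochrome P450 (matching rabbit CYP2C1, although the catalogue lists the insert species as mouse). This type of sequence acts as a membrane anchor that tethers the fused protein to the cytoplasmic face of the endoplasmic reticulum. It is joined through residual multiple-cloning-site sequence to BDFP1.6, a near-infrared fluorescent protein derived from Chroococcidiopsis that needs biliverdin as its chromophore.

The stated purpose is expression of the CytERM-BDFP1.6 fusion in mammalian cells, and the plasmid comes from a study that quantitatively compared near-infrared fluorescent proteins. CytERM fusions are commonly used to judge a fluorescent protein's tendency to oligomerise, since self-associating tags distort ER membrane morphology. The record does not explicitly name this assay for this construct.
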