Addgene plasmid #197179: pCytERM-BDFP1.6-N1
Purpose: Expresses the fusion protein of CytERM-BDFP1.6 in mammalian cells
Depositing lab: Kiryl Piatkevich. Depositing organization: Westlake University. Publication: Quantitative assessment of near-infrared fluorescent proteins. Zhang H, Papadaki S, Sun X, Wang X, Drobizhev M, Yao L, Rehbock M, Koster RW, Wu L, Namikawa K, Piatkevich KD. Nat Methods. 2023 Sep 4. doi: 10.1038/s41592-023-01975-z. PubMed 37666982.
Backbone
  Vector backbone: pN1
  Vector type: Mammalian Expression
Growth in bacteria
  Bacterial resistance: Kanamycin, 50 μg/mL
  Growth temperature: 37°C
  Growth strain: NEB Stable
  Copy number: High Copy
Gene/Insert
  Gene/Insert name: CytERM-BDFP1.6
  Species: M. musculus (mouse)
  Cloning method: Gibson Cloning
Terms and licenses: Academic/Nonprofit Terms; Industry Terms: Not Available to Industry
Depositor comments: Please visit https://www.researchsquare.com/article/rs-797586/v1 for preprint.
How to cite: pCytERM-BDFP1.6-N1 was a gift from Kiryl Piatkevich (Addgene plasmid # 197179 ; http://n2t.net/addgene:197179 ; RRID:Addgene_197179)
